Addgene plasmid #79952: pCMV-EPN-37
Purpose: Myr1-12GS-I3-01-myc-Late3
Depositing lab: Neil King. Depositing organization: University of Washington. Publication: Designed proteins induce the formation of nanocage-containing extracellular vesicles. Votteler J, Ogohara C, Yi S, Hsia Y, Nattermann U, Belnap DM, King NP, Sundquist WI. Nature. 2016 Dec 8;540(7632):292-295. doi: 10.1038/nature20607. Epub 2016 Nov 30. PubMed 27919066.
Backbone
  Vector backbone: pCMV
  Backbone size w/o insert (bp): 5443
  Modifications to backbone: Inserts were cloned into the Kpn1 and Xho1 sites
  Vector type: Mammalian Expression, Bacterial Expression
  Selectable markers: Neomycin (select with G418)
Growth in bacteria
  Bacterial resistance: Ampicillin, 100 μg/mL
  Growth temperature: 37°C
  Growth strain: DH5alpha
  Copy number: High Copy
Gene/Insert
  Gene/Insert name: EPN-37
Terms and licenses: Academic/Nonprofit Terms; Industry Terms: Not Available to Industry
How to cite: pCMV-EPN-37 was a gift from Neil King (Addgene plasmid # 79952 ; http://n2t.net/addgene:79952 ; RRID:Addgene_79952)
