[The description below was written by a language model from this plasmid's Addgene catalogue record.]
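Description:
pCMV-EPN-37 is a mammalian expression plasmid built on a pCMV backbone (recorded as 5443 bp without insert), with the coding sequence cloned between the KpnI and XhoI sites. The record also lists it as a bacterial expression vector. It is maintained in E. coli as a high-copy plasmid under ampicillin selection, and it carries a neomycin resistance marker that allows G418 selection of transfected mammalian cells. The promoter is not listed as a separate field, although the backbone name implies that the insert is driven by the cytomegalovirus immediate-early promoter. No feature table is provided, so the origin of replication, polyadenylation signals and other backbone elements cannot be described in detail.

The insert, EPN-37, encodes a modular designed protein summarised in the record as Myr1-12GS-I3-01-myc-Late3. Read from the N-terminus, this indicates a myristoylation signal (Myr1) for membrane association, then a 12GS element, presumably a 12-residue glycine-serine flexible linker. Next come the I3-01 domain, a computationally designed self-assembling protein nanocage subunit, a myc epitope tag for immunodetection, and a C-terminal "Late3" element. The last name suggests a viral-type late-domain motif of the kind that recruits cellular ESCRT budding machinery, though the record does not specify its sequence or origin.

Together, these modules combine membrane binding, self-assembly and a budding signal. This matches the associated study, in which designed proteins induce the release of nanocage-containing extracellular vesicles from cells. The numbered name suggests that EPN-37 is one of a series of such constructs. Its typical use is transfection into mammalian cells to test or produce these enveloped protein nanocages.
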