>Addgene plasmid #79952 | pCMV-EPN-37 | addgene partial sequence | sequence record 162145 | CMV-F 5'-CGCAAATGGGCGGTAGGCGTG-3'
TCTCTGGCTAACTAGAGAACCCACTGCTTACTGGCTTATCGAAATTAATACGACTCACTATAGGGAGACC
CAAGCTGGCTAGCGTTTAAACGGGCCCTCTAGAATTATCGATCCGGAGGTACCATGGGTGCGCGTGCGTC
TGGTTCTAAATCTGGCTCCGGCTCTGACTCTGGTAGCAAGATCGAAGAGCTGTTCAAGAAACACAAGATC
GTTGCCGTGCTGCGTGCCAATAGTGTGGAAGAAGCGAAAAAGAAAGCGCTGGCGGTTTTCCTGGGCGGCG
TTCATCTGATTGAAATTACCTTTACCGTGCCGGATGCGGATACCGTGATTAAGGAACTGAGCTTTCTGAA
GGAAATGGGCGCGATTATTGGTGCGGGCACCGTGACCAGCGTGGAGCAGTGCCGTAAAGCGGTGGAAAGT
GGCGCCGAATTCATTGTGAGTCCGCACCTGGACGAGGAAATTAGCCAATTTTGCAAGGAGAAGGGTGTGT
TCTATATGCCAGGCGTTATGACCCCGACCGAACTGGTGAAAGCCATGAAACTGGGCCATACCATCTTAAA
ACTGTTTCCGGGTGAGGTGGTGGGTCCGCAGTTTGTTAAAGCGATGAAAGGTCCGTTTCCGAATGTGAAA
TTTGTGCCAACCGGCGGTGTTAATCTGGACAATGTGTGCGAATGGTTCAAAGCGGGCGTGCTGGCCGTGG
GCGTGGGCAGCGCGTTAGTGAAAGGCACCCCGGTGGAAGTGGCGGAAAAGGCCAAGGCGTTCGTTGAGAA
GATTCGTGGCTGCACCGAACAGAAACTGATTAGCGAAGAAGATCTGCCAATTCAGCAGAAGTCCCAGCAC
AATAAGAGCGTTGTTCAGGAGACCCCACAAACTCAGAACCTGTACCCGGACTTGTCCGAGATCAAGAAGG
AATATAATGTTAAGGAAAAGGACCAGGTTGAGGATCTGAACTTGGACTCCTTGTGGGAGTGACTCGAGAA
GCTTGCTAGCAGATCTTTT
