>Addgene plasmid #79952 | pCMV-EPN-37 | addgene partial sequence | sequence record 162147 | Bglob-pA-R 5'-ttttggcagagggaaaaaga-3'
TTCAGATCCTCAACCTGGTCCTTTTCCTTAACATTATATTCCTTCTTGATCTCGGACAAGTCCGGGTACA
GGTTCTGAGTTTGTGGGGTCTCCTGAACAACGCTCTTATTGTGCTGGGACTTCTGCTGAATTGGCAGATC
TTCTTCGCTAATCAGTTTCTGTTCGGTGCAGCCACGAATCTTCTCAACGAACGCCTTGGCCTTTTCCGCC
ACTTCCACCGGGGTGCCTTTCACTAACGCGCTGCCCACGCCCACGGCCAGCACGCCCGCTTTGAACCATT
CGCACACATTGTCCAGATTAACACCGCCGGTTGGCACAAATTTCACATTCGGAAACGGACCTTTCATCGC
TTTAACAAACTGCGGACCCACCACCTCACCCGGAAACAGTTTTAAGATGGTATGGCCCAGTTTCATGGCT
TTCACCAGTTCGGTCGGGGTCATAACGCCTGGCATATAGAACACACCCTTCTCCTTGCAAAATTGGCTAA
TTTCCTCGTCCAGGTGCGGACTCACAATGAATTCGGCGCCACTTTCCACCGCTTTACGGCACTGCTCCAC
GCTGGTCACGGTGCCCGCACCAATAATCGCGCCCATTTCCTTCAGAAAGCTCAGTTCCTTAATCACGGTA
TCCGCATCCGGCACGGTAAAGGTAATTTCAATCAGATGAACGCCGCCCAGGAAAACCGCCAGCGCTTTCT
TTTTCGCTTCTTCCACACTATTGGCACGCAGCACGGCAACGATCTTGTGTTTCTTGAACAGCTCTTCGAT
CTTGCTACCAGAGTCAGAGCCGGAGCCAGATTTAGAACCAGACGCACGCGCACCCATGGTACCTCCGGAT
CGATAATTCTAGAGGGCCCGTTTAAACGCTAGCCAGCTTGGGTCTCCCTATAGTGAGTCGTATTAATTTC
GATAAGCCAGTAAGCAGTGGGTTCTCTAGTTAGCCAGAGAGCTCTGCTTATATAGACCTCCCACCGTA
