>Addgene plasmid #79952 | pCMV-EPN-37 | depositor partial sequence | sequence record 162148 | EPN-37
CTAGAATTATCGATCCGGAGGTACCATGGGTGCGCGTGCGTCTGGTTCTAAATCTGGCTCCGGCTCTGAC
TCTGGTAGCAAGATCGAAGAGCTGTTCAAGAAACACAAGATCGTTGCCGTGCTGCGTGCCAATAGTGTGG
AAGAAGCGAAAAAGAAAGCGCTGGCGGTTTTCCTGGGCGGCGTTCATCTGATTGAAATTACCTTTACCGT
GCCGGATGCGGATACCGTGATTAAGGAACTGAGCTTTCTGAAGGAAATGGGCGCGATTATTGGTGCGGGC
ACCGTGACCAGCGTGGAGCAGTGCCGTAAAGCGGTGGAAAGTGGCGCCGAATTCATTGTGAGTCCGCACC
TGGACGAGGAAATTAGCCAATTTTGCAAGGAGAAGGGTGTGTTCTATATGCCAGGCGTTATGACCCCGAC
CGAACTGGTGAAAGCCATGAAACTGGGCCATACCATCTTAAAACTGTTTCCGGGTGAGGTGGTGGGTCCG
CAGTTTGTTAAAGCGATGAAAGGTCCGTTTCCGAATGTGAAATTTGTGCCAACCGGCGGTGTTAATCTGG
ACAATGTGTGCGAATGGTTCAAAGCGGGCGTGCTGGCCGTGGGCGTGGGCAGCGCGTTAGTGAAAGGCAC
CCCGGTGGAAGTGGCGGAAAAGGCCAAGGCGTTCGTTGAGAAGATTCGTGGCTGCACCGAACAGAAACTG
ATTAGCGAAGAAGATCTGCCAATTCAGCAGAAGTCCCAGCACAATAAGAGCGTTGTTCAGGAGACCCCAC
AAACTCAGAACCTGTACCCGGACTTGTCCGAGATCAAGAAGGAATATAATGTTAAGGAAAAGGACCAGGT
TGAGGATCTGAACTTGGACTCCTTGTGGGAGTGACTCGAGAAGCTTGCTAGCAGATCTT
